Addgene plasmid #123890: MTK8b_001
Purpose: Encodes the 5' PiggyBac transposon recognition site cassette as a type 8b part to be used in the MTK system
Depositing lab: Hana El-Samad. Depositing organization: University of California, San Francisco (UCSF). Publication: A Toolkit for Rapid Modular Construction of Biological Circuits in Mammalian Cells. Fonseca JP, Bonny AR, Kumar GR, Ng AH, Town J, Wu QC, Aslankoohi E, Chen SY, Dods G, Harrigan P, Osimiri LC, Kistler AL, El-Samad H. ACS Synth Biol. 2019 Nov 15;8(11):2593-2606. doi: 10.1021/acssynbio.9b00322. Epub 2019 Nov 5. PubMed 31686495.
Backbone
  Vector backbone: MTK0_027
  Vector type: Mammalian Expression
Growth in bacteria
  Bacterial resistance: Chloramphenicol, 25 μg/mL
  Growth temperature: 37°C
  Growth strain: DH5alpha
  Copy number: Unknown
Gene/Insert
  Gene/Insert name: 5'PB
  Species: Synthetic
  Cloning method: Restriction Enzyme; 5′ cloning site unknown (unknown if destroyed); 3′ cloning site unknown (unknown if destroyed)
Terms and licenses: Academic/Nonprofit Terms; Industry Terms: Not Available to Industry
Depositor comments: Type 8b parts can be components of the destination backbone such as locus upstream homology arms, resistance cassette, recognition sites, and nuclear marker in the MTK Please visit https://www.biorxiv.org/content/10.1101/506188v2 for BioRxiv preprint
How to cite: MTK8b_001 was a gift from Hana El-Samad (Addgene plasmid # 123890 ; http://n2t.net/addgene:123890 ; RRID:Addgene_123890)
