[The description below was written by a language model from this plasmid's Addgene catalogue record and pLannotate feature annotations shown in this document.]
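Description:
MTK8b_001 is a small (about 2.1 kb) part plasmid from the Mammalian Toolkit (MTK), a modular hierarchical cloning system for building genetic circuits in mammalian cells. It is built on the MTK0_027 part-entry backbone and is catalogued as a mammalian expression vector, although the plasmid itself is a storage vehicle for a single DNA part rather than an expression construct. It is propagated in E. coli through a high-copy ColE1/pUC-type origin of replication and selected with chloramphenicol. Resistance comes from a cat (chloramphenicol acetyltransferase) gene driven by its native cat promoter and followed by a lambda t0 terminator.

The payload is a synthetic "5'PB" insert: the 5' PiggyBac transposon recognition site, formatted as a type 8b part. In the MTK scheme, type 8b positions hold components of the destination backbone, such as upstream locus homology arms, resistance cassettes, recognition sites or nuclear markers. PiggyBac terminal sequences are recognised by the PiggyBac transposase, which excises whatever lies between the 5' and 3' ends and inserts it into the host genome. This part would therefore presumably be paired with a corresponding 3' PiggyBac part to assemble destination vectors whose transcription units can be stably integrated into mammalian cells by transposition.

The automated feature table does not annotate the PiggyBac element itself. Besides the origin and resistance cassette, it detects only a short T7 promoter, lying just upstream of an unannotated region between that promoter and the terminator, which is probably where the insert sits. The record lists restriction-enzyme cloning but does not give the cloning sites.
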