Features (pLannotate 1.2.2; 5 found; start..end, strand, type, name):
     77..665     +  rep_origin     ori: high-copy-number ColE1/pMB1/pBR322/pUC origin of replication
    780..798     +  promoter       T7 promoter: promoter for bacteriophage T7 RNA polymerase
   1190..1224    -  terminator     lambda t0 terminator: minimal transcription terminator from phage lambda (Scholtissek and Grosse, 1987)
   1298..1954    -  CDS            cat: CAT_ECOLX - Experimental evidence at protein level: Swiss-Prot protein existence level 1. This enzyme is an effector of chloramphenicol resistance in bacteria. From Escherichia coli. This protein is used as a marker in many commonly used cloning vectors, such as pACYC184.
   1955..2052    -  promoter       cat promoter: promoter of the E. coli cat gene encoding chloramphenicol acetyltransferase
>Addgene plasmid #123890 | MTK8b_001 | addgene full sequence | sequence record 249986 | Addgene NGS Result
TCATGACCAAAATCCCTTAACGTGAGTTTTCGTTCCACTGAGCGTCAGACCCCGTAGAAAAGATCAAAGG
ATCTTCTTGAGATCCTTTTTTTCTGCGCGTAATCTGCTGCTTGCAAACAAAAAAACCACCGCTACCAGCG
GTGGTTTGTTTGCCGGATCAAGAGCTACCAACTCTTTTTCCGAAGGTAACTGGCTTCAGCAGAGCGCAGA
TACCAAATACTGTTCTTCTAGTGTAGCCGTAGTTAGGCCACCACTTCAAGAACTCTGTAGCACCGCCTAC
ATACCTCGCTCTGCTAATCCTGTTACCAGTGGCTGCTGCCAGTGGCGATAAGTCGTGTCTTACCGGGTTG
GACTCAAGACGATAGTTACCGGATAAGGCGCAGCGGTCGGGCTGAACGGGGGGTTCGTGCACACAGCCCA
GCTTGGAGCGAACGACCTACACCGAACTGAGATACCTACAGCGTGAGCTATGAGAAAGCGCCACGCTTCC
CGAAGGGAGAAAGGCGGACAGGTATCCGGTAAGCGGCAGGGTCGGAACAGGAGAGCGCACGAGGGAGCTT
CCAGGGGGAAACGCCTGGTATCTTTATAGTCCTGTCGGGTTTCGCCACCTCTGACTTGAGCGTCGATTTT
TGTGATGCTCGTCAGGGGGGCGGAGCCTATGGAAAAACGCCAGCAACGCGGCCTTTTTACGGTTCCTGGC
CTTTTGCTGGCCTTTTGCTCACATGTTCTTTCCTGCGTTATCCCCTGATTCTGTGGATAACCGTAGTCGG
TCTCACAATTAATACGACTCACTATAGGGCGAATTGGGGCGCGCCATTCTAGATTAACCCTAGAAAGATA
GTCTGCGTAAAATTGACGCATGCATTCTTGAAATATTGCTCTCTCTTTCTAAATAGCGCGAATCCGTCGC
TGTGCATTTAGGACATCTCAGTCGCCGCTTGGAGCTCCCGTGAGGCGTGCTTGTCAATGCGGTAAGTGTC
ACTGATTTTGAACTATAACGACCGCGTGAGTCAAAATGACGCATGATTATCTTTTACGTGACTTTTAAGA
TTTAACTCATACGATAATTATATTGTTATTTCATGTTCTACTTACGTGATAACTTATTATATATATATTT
TCTTGTTATAGATATCAACTAGAATGCTAGCATGGGCCCAGATCTCCATGGGCCCTTGAGACCAGACCAA
TAAAAAACGCCCGGCGGCAACCGAGCGTTCTGAACAAATCCAGATGGAGTTCTGAGGTCATTACTGGATC
TATCAACAGGAGTCCAAGCGAGCTCGATATCAAATTACGCCCCGCCCTGCCACTCATCGCAGTACTGTTG
TAATTCATTAAGCATTCTGCCGACATGGAAGCCATCACAAACGGCATGATGAACCTGAATCGCCAGCGGC
ATCAGCACCTTGTCGCCTTGCGTATAATATTTGCCCATGGTGAAAACGGGGGCGAAGAAGTTGTCCATAT
TGGCCACGTTTAAATCAAAACTGGTGAAACTCACCCAGGGATTGGCTGAAACGAAAAACATATTCTCAAT
AAACCCTTTAGGGAAATAGGCCAGGTTTTCACCGTAACACGCCACATCTTGCGAATATATGTGTAGAAAC
TGCCGGAAATCGTCGTGGTATTCACTCCAGAGCGATGAAAACGTTTCAGTTTGCTCATGGAAAACGGTGT
AACAAGGGTGAACACTATCCCATATCACCAGCTCACCGTCTTTCATTGCCATACGAAATTCCGGATGAGC
ATTCATCAGGCGGGCAAGAATGTGAATAAAGGCCGGATAAAACTTGTGCTTATTTTTCTTTACGGTCTTT
AAAAAGGCCGTAATATCCAGCTGAACGGTCTGGTTATAGGTACATTGAGCAACTGACTGAAATGCCTCAA
AATGTTCTTTACGATGCCATTGGGATATATCAACGGTGGTATATCCAGTGATTTTTTTCTCCATTTTAGC
TTCCTTAGCTCCTGAAAATCTCGATAACTCAAAAAATACGCCCGGTAGTGATCTTATTTCATTATGGTGA
AAGTTGGAACCTCTTACGTGCCCGATCAA
